>Addgene plasmid #59324 | pFCcGi | addgene full sequence | sequence record 350943 | Addgene NGS Result
TATCGCTGAAAATGTTAAGATCCTGGGAGGAGATATACATATGGTGAGCAAGGGCGAGGAGGATAACATG
GCCATCATCAAGGAGTTCATGCGCTTCAAGGTGCACATGGAGGGCTCCGTGAACGGCCACGAGTTCGAGA
TCGAGGGCGAGGGCGAGGGCCGCCCCTACGAGGGCACCCAGACCGCCAAGCTGAAGGTGACCAAGGGTGG
CCCCCTGCCCTTCGCCTGGGACATCCTGTCCCCTCAGTTCATGTACGGCTCCAAGGCCTACGTGAAGCAC
CCCGCCGACATCCCCGACTACTTGAAGCTGTCCTTCCCCGAGGGCTTCAAGTGGGAGCGCGTGATGAACT
TCGAGGACGGCGGCGTGGTGACCGTGACCCAGGACTCCTCCCTGCAGGACGGCGAGTTCATCTACAAGGT
GAAGCTGCGCGGCACCAACTTCCCCTCCGACGGCCCCGTAATGCAGAAGAAGACCATGGGCTGGGAGGCC
TCCTCCGAGCGGATGTACCCCGAGGACGGCGCCCTGAAGGGCGAGATCAAGCAGAGGCTGAAGCTGAAGG
ACGGCGGCCACTACGACGCTGAGGTCAAGACCACCTACAAGGCCAAGAAGCCCGTGCAGCTGCCCGGCGC
CTACAACGTCAACATCAAGTTGGACATCACCTCCCACAACGAGGACTACACCATCGTGGAACAGTACGAA
CGCGCCGAGGGCCGCCACTCCACCGGCGGCATGGACGAGCTGTACAAGTAGCGGCCGCGAAAGCTTTAAT
GCGGTAGTTTATCACAGTTAAATTGCTAACGCAGTCAGGCACCGTGTATGAAATCTAACAATGCGCTCAT
CGTCATCCTCGGCACCGTCACCCTGGATGCTGTAGGCATAGGCTTGGTTATGCCGGTACTGCCGGGCCTC
TTGCGGGATCGATGCATAATGTGCCTGTCAAATGGACGAAGCAGGGATTCTGCAAACCCTATGCTACTCC
GTCAAGCCGTCAATTGTCTGATTCGTTACCAATTATGACAACTTGACGGCTACATCATTCACTTTTTCTT
CACAACCGGCACGGAACTCGCTCGGGCTGGCCCCGGTGCATTTTTTAAATACCCGCGAGAAATAGAGTTG
ATCGTCAAAACCAACATTGCGACCGACGGTGGCGATAGGCATCCGGGTGGTGCTCAAAAGCAGCTTCGCC
TGGCTGATACGTTGGTCCTCGCGCCAGCTTAAGACGCTAATCCCTAACTGCTGGCGGAAAAGATGTGACA
GACGCGACGGCGACAAGCAAACATGCTGTGCGACGCTGGCGATATCAAAATTGCTGTCTGCCAGGTGATC
GCTGATGTACTGACAAGCCTCGCGTACCCGATTATCCATCGGTGGATGGAGCGACTCGTTAATCGCTTCC
ATGCGCCGCAGTAACAATTGCTCAAGCAGATTTATCGCCAGCAGCTCCGAATAGCGCCCTTCCCCTTGCC
CGGCGTTAATGATTTGCCCAAACAGGTCGCTGAAATGCGGCTGGTGCGCTTCATCCGGGCGAAAGAACCC
CGTATTGGCAAATATTGACGGCCAGTTAAGCCATTCATGCCAGTAGGCGCGCGGACGAAAGTAAACCCAC
TGGTGATACCATTCGCGAGCCTCCGGATGACGACCGTAGTGATGAATCTCTCCTGGCGGGAACAGCAAAA
TATCACCCGGTCGGCAAACAAATTCTCGTCCCTGATTTTTCACCACCCCCTGACCGCGAATGGTGAGATT
GAGAATATAACCTTTCATTCCCAGCGGTCGGTCGATAAAAAAATCGAGATAACCGTTGGCCTCAATCGGC
GTTAAACCCGCCACCAGATGGGCATTAAACGAGTATCCCGGCAGCAGGGGATCATTTTGCGCTTCAGCCA
TACTTTTCATACTCCCGCCATTCAGAGAAGAAACCAATTGTCCATATTGCATCAGACATTGCCGTCACTG
CGTCTTTTACTGGCTCTTCTCGCTAACCAAACCGGTAACCCCGCTTATTAAAAGCATTCTGTAACAAAGC
GGGACCAAAGCCATGACAAAAACGCGTAACAAAAGTGTCTATAATCACGGCAGAAAAGTCCACATTGATT
ATTTGCACGGCGTCACACTTTGCTATGCCATAGCATTTTTATCCATAAGATTAGCGGATCCTACCTGACG
CTTTTTATCGCAACTCTCTACTGTTTCTCCATACCCGTTTTTTTGGGCTAGCAGGAGGAATTCACCATGG
TACCCGGGGATCCTCTAGATTTAAGAAGGAGATATACATATGAGTAAAGGAGAAGAACTTTTCACTGGAG
TTGTCCCAATTCTTGTTGAATTAGATGGTGATGTTAATGGGCACAAATTTTCTGTCAGTGGAGAGGGTGA
AGGTGATGCAACATACGGAAAACTTACCCTTAAATTTATTTGCACTACTGGAAAACTACCTGTTCCATGG
CCAACACTTGTCACTACTTTCGGTTATGGTGTTCAATGCTTTGCGAGATACCCAGATCATATGAAACAGC
ATGACTTTTTCAAGAGTGCCATGCCCGAAGGTTATGTACAGGAAAGAACTATATTTTTCAAAGATGACGG
GAACTACAAGACACGTGCTGAAGTCAAGTTTGAAGGTGATACCCTTGTTAATAGAATCGAGTTAAAAGGT
ATTGATTTTAAAGAAGATGGAAACATTCTTGGACACAAATTGGAATACAACTATAACTCACACAATGTAT
ACATCATGGCAGACAAACAAAAGAATGGAATCAAAGTTAACTTCAAAATTAGACACAACATTGAAGATGG
AAGCGTTCAACTAGCAGACCATTATCAACAAAATACTCCAATTGGCGATGGCCCTGTCCTTTTACCAGAC
AACCATTACCTGTCCACACAATCTGCCCTTTCGAAAGATCCCAACGAAAAGAGAGACCACATGGTCCTTC
TTGAGTTTGTAACAGCTGCTGGGATTACACATGGCATGGATGAACTATACAAATAAATGTCCAGACCTGC
AGGCATGCAAGCTATCGTCCATTCCGACAGCATCGCCAGTCACTATGGCGTGCTGCTAGCGCTTTTAGCC
GCTTTAGCGGCCTTTCCCCCTACCCGAAGGGTGGGGGCGCGTGTGCAGCCCCGCAGGGCCTGTCTCGGTC
GATCATTCAGCCCGGCTCATCCTTCTGGCGTGGCGGCAGACCGAACAAGGCGCGGTCGTGGTCGCGTTCA
AGGTACGCATCCATTGCCGCCATGAGCCGATCCTCCGGCCACTCGCTGCTGTTCACCTTGGCCAAAATCA
TGGCCCCCACCAGCACCTTGCGCCTTGTTTCGTTCTTGCGCTCTTGCTGCTGTTCCCTTGCCCGCACCCG
CTGAATTTCGGCATTGATTCGCGCTCGTTGTTCTTCGAGCTTGGCCAGCCGATCCGCCGCCTTGTTGCTC
CCCTTAACCATCTTGACACCCCATTGTTAATGTGCTGTCTCGTAGGCTATCATGGAGGCACAGCGGCGGC
AATCCCGACCCTACTTTGTAGGGGAGGGCGCACTTACCGGTTTCTCTTCGAGAAACTGGCCTAACGGCCA
CCCTTCGGGCGGTGCGCTCTCCGAGGGCCATTGCATGGAGCCGAAAAGCAAAAGCAACAGCGAGGCAGCA
TGGCGATTTATCACCTTACGGCGAAAACCGGCAGCAGGTCGGGCGGCCAATCGGCCAGGGCCAAGGCCGA
CTACATCCAGCGCGAAGGCAAGTATGCCCGCGACATGGATGAAGTCTTGCACGCCGAATCCGGGCACATG
CCGGAGTTCGTCGAGCGGCCCGCCGACTACTGGGATGCTGCCGACCTGTATGAACGCGCCAATGGGCGGC
TGTTCAAGGAGGTCGAATTTGCCCTGCCGGTCGAGCTGACCCTCGACCAGCAGAAGGCGCTGGCGTCCGA
GTTCGCCCAGCACCTGACCGGTGCCGAGCGCCTGCCGTATACGCTGGCCATCCATGCCGGTGGCGGCGAG
AACCCGCACTGCCACCTGATGATCTCCGAGCGGATCAATGACGGCATCGAGCGGCCCGCCGCTCAGTGGT
TCAAGCGGTACAACGGCAAGACCCCGGAGAAGGGCGGGGCACAGAAGACCGAAGCGCTCAAGCCCAAGGC
ATGGCTTGAGCAGACCCGCGAGGCATGGGCCGACCATGCCAACCGGGCATTAGAGCGGGCTGGCCACGAC
GCCCGCATTGACCACAGAACACTTGAGGCGCAGGGCATCGAGCGCCTGCCCGGTGTTCACCTGGGGCCGA
ACGTGGTGGAGATGGAAGGCCGGGGCATCCGCACCGACCGGGCAGACGTGGCCCTGAACATCGACACCGC
CAACGCCCAGATCATCGACTTACAGGAATACCGGGAGGCAATAGACCATGAACGCAATCGACAGAGTGAA
GAAATCCAGAGGCATCAACGAGTTAGCGGAGCAGATCGAACCGCTGGCCCAGAGCATGGCGACACTGGCC
GACGAAGCCCGGCAGGTCATGAGCCAGACCCAGCAGGCCAGCGAGGCGCAGGCGGCGGAGTGGCTGAAAG
CCCAGCGCCAGACAGGGGCGGCATGGGTGGAGCTGGCCAAAGAGTTGCGGGAGGTAGCCGCCGAGGTGAG
CAGCGCCGCGCAGAGCGCCCGGAGCGCGTCGCGGGGGTGGCACTGGAAGCTATGGCTAACCGTGATGCTG
GCTTCCATGATGCCTACGGTGGTGCTGCTGATCGCATCGTTGCTCTTGCTCGACCTGACGCCACTGACAA
CCGAGGACGGCTCGATCTGGCTGCGCTTGGTGGCCCGATGAAGAACGACAGGACTTTGCAGGCCATAGGC
CGACAGCTCAAGGCCATGGGCTGTGAGCGCTCTTCCGCTTCCTCGCTCACTGACTCGCTGCGCTCGGTCG
TTCGGCTGCGGCGAGCGGTATCAGCTCACTCAAAGGCGGTAATACGGTTATCCACAGAATCAGGGGATAA
CGCAGGAAAGAACATGTGAGCAAAAGGCCAGCAAAAGGCCAGGAACCGTAAAAAGGCCGCGTTGCTGGCG
TTTTTCCATAGGCTCCGCCCCCCTGACGAGCATCACAAAAATCGACGCTCAAGTCAGAGGTGGCGAAACC
CGACAGGACTATAAAGATACCAGGCGTTTCCCCCTGGAAGCTCCCTCGTGCGCTCTCCTGTTCCGACCCT
GCCGCTTACCGGATACCTGTCCGCCTTTCTCCCTTCGGGAAGCGTGGCGCTTTCTCATAGCTCACGCTGT
AGGTATCTCAGTTCGGTGTAGGTCGTTCGCTCCAAGCTGGGCTGTGTGCACGAACCCCCCGTTCAGCCCG
ACCGCTGCGCCTTATCCGGTAACTATCGTCTTGAGTCCAACCCGGTAAGACACGACTTATCGCCACTGGC
AGCAGCCACTGGTAACAGGATTAGCAGAGCGAGGTATGTAGGCGGTGCTACAGAGTTCTTGAAGTGGTGG
CCTAACTACGGCTACACTAGAAGGACAGTATTTGGTATCTGCGCTCTGCTGAAGCCAGTTACCTTCGGAA
AAAGAGTTGGTAGCTCTTGATCCGGCAAACAAACCACCGCTGGTAGCGGTGGTTTTTTTGTTTGCAAGCA
GCAGATTACGCGCAGAAAAAAAGGATCTCAAGAAGATCCTTTGATCTTTTCTACGGGGTCTGACGCTCAG
TGGAACGAAAACTCACGTTAAGGGATTTTGGTCATGAGATTATCAAAAAGGATCTTCACCTAGATCCTTT
TAAATTAAAAATGAAGTTTTAAATCAATCTAAAGTATATATGAGTAAACTTGGTCTGACAGTTACCAATG
CTTAATCAGTGAGGCACCTATCTCAGCGATCTGTCTATTTCGTTCATCCATAGTTGCCTGACTCCCCGTC
GTGTAGATAACTACGATACGGGAGGGCTTACCATCTGGCCCCAGTGCTGCAATGATACCGCGAGACCCAC
GCTCACCGGCTCCAGATTTATCAGCAATAAACCAGCCAGCCGGAAGGGCCGAGCGCAGAAGTGGTCCTGC
AACTTTATCCGCCTCCATCCAGTCTATTAATTGTTGCCGGGAAGCTAGAGTAAGTAGTTCGCCAGTTAAT
AGTTTGCGCAACGTTGTTGCCATTGCTGCAGGCATCGTGGTGTCACGCTCGTCGTTTGGTATGGCTTCAT
TCAGCTCCGGTTCCCAACGATCAAGGCGAGTTACATGATCCCCCATGTTGTGCAAAAAAGCGGTTAGCTC
CTTCGGTCCTCCGATCGTTGTCAGAAGTAAGTTGGCCGCAGTGTTATCACTCATGGTTATGGCAGCACTG
CATAATTCTCTTACTGTCATGCCATCCGTAAGATGCTTTTCTGTGACTGGTGAGTACTCAACCAAGTCAT
TCTGAGAATAGTGTATGCGGCGACCGAGTTGCTCTTGCCCGGCGTCAACACGGGATAATACCGCGCCACA
TAGCAGAACTTTAAAAGTGCTCATCATTGGAAAACGTTCTTCGGGGCGAAAACTCTCAAGGATCTTACCG
CTGTTGAGATCCAGTTCGATGTAACCCACTCGTGCACCCAACTGATCTTCAGCATCTTTTACTTTCACCA
GCGTTTCTGGGTGAGCAAAAACAGGAAGGCAAAATGCCGCAAAAAAGGGAATAAGGGCGACACGGAAATG
TTGAATACTCATACTCTTCCTTTTTCAATATTATTGAAGCATTTATCAGGGTTATTGTCTCATGAGCGGA
TACATATTTGAATGTATTTAGAAAAATAAACAAATAGGGGTTCCGCGCACATTTCCCCGAAAAGTGCCAC
CTGACGTCTAAGAAACCATTATTATCATGACATTAACCTATAAAAATAGGCGTATCACGAGGCCCTTTCG
TCTTCAAGAATTCGAGCTCGGTACCCGGGGATCCCGGAGTTCATGCGTGATGCAATGAAAGTGCCGTTCT
ACTTCGGTGGGACCTCACTGCTTATCGTTGTTGTCGTGATTATGGACTTTATGGCTCAAGTGCAAACTCT
GATGATGTCCAGTCAGTATGAGTCTGCATTGAAGAAGGCGAACCTGAAAGGCTACGGCCGTTAATTGGTC
GCCTGAGAAGTTACGGAGAGTAAAA
[114 nt withheld, positions 7096-7209]
TGATTTTTTCGCATATTTTTCTTGCAAAGTTGGGTTGAGCTGGCTAGATTAGCCAGCCAATCTTTTGTAT
GTCTGTACGTTTCCATTTGAGTATCCTGAAAACGGGCTTTTCAGCATGGTACGTACATATTAAATAGTAG
GAGTGCATAGTGGCCCGTATAGCAGGCATTAACATTCCTGATCAGAAACACGCCGTGATCGCGTTAACTT
CGATCTACGGTGTCGGCAAGACCCGTTCTAAAGCCATCCTGGCTGCAGCGGG
Features (pLannotate 1.2.2; 19 found; start..end, strand, type, name):
     41..751     +  CDS            mCherry: monomeric derivative of DsRed fluorescent protein (Shaner et al., 2004) mammalian codon-optimized
    818..919     +  CDS            TcR (fragment): tetracycline efflux protein; tet; confers resistance to tetracycline
   1013..1891    -  CDS            araC: L-arabinose regulatory protein; araC
   1918..2202    +  promoter       araBAD promoter: araBAD; promoter of the L-arabinose operon of E. coli; the araC regulatory gene is transcribed in the opposite direction (Guzman et al., 1995)
   2239..2259    +  misc_feature   MCS (fragment): pUC18/19 multiple cloning site
   2280..2993    +  CDS            GFPmut3: GFPmut3 is a basic (constitutively fluorescent) green fluorescent protein published in 1996, derived from Aequorea victoria. It is reported to be a very rapidly-maturing weak dimer.
   3004..3023    +  misc_feature   MCS (fragment): pUC18/19 multiple cloning site
   3023..3073    +  CDS            TcR (fragment): tetracycline efflux protein; tet; confers resistance to tetracycline
   3068..3130    -  rep_origin     RSF1010 oriV (fragment): replication origin of the broad-host-range plasmid RSF1010; requires the RSF1010 RepA/B/C proteins for replication (Scholz et al., 1989)
   3160..3441    -  CDS            mobC: MOBC_ECOLX - Protein predicted: Swiss-Prot protein existence level 4. This protein is essential to promote the specific transfer of the plasmid in the presence of conjugative plasmids. From Escherichia coli.
   3472..3559    +  oriT           RSF1010 oriT: origin of transfer of the broad-host-range plasmid RSF1010 (Scholz et al., 1989)
   3640..4860    +  CDS            mobA (fragment): MOBA2_ECOLX - Also known as repB. Experimental evidence at protein level: Swiss-Prot protein existence level 1. Part of the relaxosome complex that is responsible for plasmid transfer during conjugation. Locally unwinds DNA and catalyzes the cleavage of one of the DNA strands at oriT. The cleaved strand is then transferred through the dedicated type IV secretion apparatus. MobA remains covalently linked at the 5' end of the strand, and once in the recipient cell, it probably catalyzes the rejoining of the two ends of the strand, re-forming the circular plasmid DNA. The primase activity of MobA
   5043..5631    -  rep_origin     ori: high-copy-number ColE1/pMB1/pBR322/pUC origin of replication
   5802..6662    -  CDS            AmpR: β-lactamase; bla; confers resistance to ampicillin, carbenicillin, and related antibiotics
   6663..6767    -  promoter       AmpR promoter: bla
   6868..6894    +  misc_feature   MCS (fragment): pUC18/19 multiple cloning site
   6891..7061    +  CDS            secY (fragment): SECY_ECOLI - Also known as prlA. Experimental evidence at protein level: Swiss-Prot protein existence level 1. The central subunit of the protein translocation channel SecYEG. Consists of two halves formed by TMs 1-5 and 6-10. These two domains form a lateral gate at the front which open onto the bilayer between TMs 2 and 7, and are clamped together by SecE at the back. The channel is closed by both a pore ring composed of hydrophobic SecY resides and a short helix (helix 2A) on the extracellular side of the membrane which forms a plug. The plug probably moves laterally to allow the channel to
   7096..7209    +  CDS            rpmJ (sequence withheld): RL36_ECOLI - Experimental evidence at protein level: Swiss-Prot protein existence level 1. From Escherichia coli (strain K12).
   7279..7390    +  ncRNA          Alpha RBS: Accession: RF00140 - Alpha operon ribosome binding site
