[The description below was written by a language model from this plasmid's Addgene catalogue record and pLannotate feature annotations shown in this document.]
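Description:
pFCcGi is a bacterial expression plasmid built on the pFPV25.1 backbone that carries two fluorescent reporters under different control: mCherry expressed constitutively and GFP expressed on induction. It is maintained through a high-copy ColE1/pMB1-type origin and selected with ampicillin via the bla gene and its own promoter. The backbone also retains mobilisation functions from the broad-host-range plasmid RSF1010 (oriT, mobC and part of mobA), which would allow conjugative transfer when a helper conjugative system is present. Only a short fragment of the RSF1010 oriV is annotated, along with small remnants of a tetracycline resistance gene and pUC-type polylinker sequence. The catalogue gives a total size of about 7.2 kb, while the sequenced record is slightly larger at roughly 7.5 kb.

The catalogue lists rpsM as the promoter for mCherry. In the feature table, the region directly upstream of the mCherry coding sequence (across the circular junction) contains a secY fragment, rpmJ and the alpha operon ribosome binding site, which is consistent with a piece of that ribosomal protein locus serving as the constitutive promoter. The second cassette contains araC transcribed divergently from the araBAD promoter, which drives GFPmut3 (entered in the catalogue as EGFP/gfpmut3a), so green fluorescence is switched on by L-arabinose through AraC.

Pairing a constant red signal with a pulse-inducible green one supports fluorescence dilution measurements. Once the inducer is removed, preformed GFP is halved at each division while mCherry continues to mark all bacteria. The associated publication concerns intramacrophage replication of Salmonella enterica serovar Typhimurium and SPI-2 type III secretion effectors, which points to tracking bacterial replication inside host cells as the intended application. The depositor notes that a band of around 2.4 kb representing single-stranded DNA may appear in restriction digests.
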