Addgene plasmid #59324: pFCcGi
Purpose: Inducible expression of GFP and constitutive expression of mCherry
Depositing lab: Sophie Helaine & David Holden. Depositing organization: Imperial College London. Publication: Identification of salmonella pathogenicity island-2 type III secretion system effectors involved in intramacrophage replication of S. enterica serovar typhimurium: implications for rational vaccine design. Figueira R, Watson KG, Holden DW, Helaine S. MBio. 2013 Apr 16;4(2):e00065. doi: 10.1128/mBio.00065-13. PubMed 23592259.
Backbone
  Vector backbone: pFPV25.1
  Backbone manufacturer: Addgene Plasmid #20668
  Backbone size w/o insert (bp): 4764
  Total vector size (bp): 7200
  Vector type: Bacterial Expression
Growth in bacteria
  Bacterial resistance: Ampicillin, 100 μg/mL
  Growth temperature: 37°C
  Growth strain: DH5alpha
  Growth instructions: No special growth conditions are required for optimal induction
  Copy number: Unknown
Gene/Insert 1
  Gene/Insert name: mCherry
  Promoter: rpsM
  Cloning method: Unknown
  Sequencing primers: 5′ mCherry-R; 3′ PBAD-R
Gene/Insert 2
  Gene/Insert name: EGFP (alt name: gfpmut3a)
  Promoter: Pbad
  Cloning method: Unknown
  Sequencing primers: 5′ PBAD-F
Terms and licenses: Academic/Nonprofit Terms; Industry Terms: Not Available to Industry
Depositor comments: Please note that a ~2.4kb band may appear in restriction digest experiments which represents single-stranded DNA (ssDNA).
How to cite: pFCcGi was a gift from Sophie Helaine & David Holden (Addgene plasmid # 59324 ; http://n2t.net/addgene:59324 ; RRID:Addgene_59324)
