>Addgene plasmid #59324 | pFCcGi | addgene partial sequence | sequence record 94935 | pBAD-F 5'-ATGCCATAGCATTTTTATCC-3'
TCGCAACTCTCTACTGTTTCTCCATACCCGTTTTTTTGGGCTAGCAGGAGGAATTCACCATGGTACCCGG
GGATCCTCTAGATTTAAGAAGGAGATATACATATGAGTAAAGGAGAAGAACTTTTCACTGGAGTTGTCCC
AATTCTTGTTGAATTAGATGGTGATGTTAATGGGCACAAATTTTCTGTCAGTGGAGAGGGTGAAGGTGAT
GCAACATACGGAAAACTTACCCTTAAATTTATTTGCACTACTGGAAAACTACCTGTTCCATGGCCAACAC
TTGTCACTACTTTCGGTTATGGTGTTCAATGCTTTGCGAGATACCCAGATCATATGAAACAGCATGACTT
TTTCAAGAGTGCCATGCCCGAAGGTTATGTACAGGAAAGAACTATATTTTTCAAAGATGACGGGAACTAC
AAGACACGTGCTGAAGTCAAGTTTGAAGGTGATACCCTTGTTAATAGAATCGAGTTAAAAGGTATTGATT
TTAAAGAAGATGGAAACATTCTTGGACACAAATTGGAATACAACTATAACTCACACAATGTATACATCAT
GGCAGACAAACAAAAGAATGGAATCAAAGTTAACTTCAAAATTAGACACAACATTGAAGATGGAAGCGTT
CAACTAGCAGACCATTATCAACAAAATACTCCAATTGGCGATGGCCCTGTCCTTTTACCAGACAACCATT
ACCTGTCCACACAATCTGCCCTTTCGAAAGATCCCAACGAAAAGAGAGACCACATGGTCCTTCTTGAGTT
TGTAACA
