>Addgene plasmid #59324 | pFCcGi | addgene partial sequence | sequence record 94938 | mCherry-R 5'-TTGGTCACCTTCAGCTTGG-3'
CCTCGATCTCGAACTCGTGGCCGTTCACGGAGCCCTCCATGTGCACCTTGAAGCGCATGAACTCCTTGAT
GATGGCCATGTTATCCTCCTCGCCCTTGCTCACCATATGTATATCTCCTCCCAGGATCTTAACATTTTCA
GCGATACCCGCTGCAGCCAGGATGGCTTTAGAACGGGTCTTGCCGACACCGTAGATCGAAGTTAACGCGA
TCACGGCGTGTTTCTGATCAGGAATGTTAATGCCTGCTATACGGGCCACTATGCACTCCTACTATTTAAT
ATGTACGTACCATGCTGAAAAGCCCGTTTTCAGGATACTCAAATGGAAACGTACAGACATACAAAAGATT
GGCTGGCTAATCTAGCCAGCTCAACCCAACTTTGCAAGAAAAATATGCGAAAAAATCA
[114 nt withheld, positions 409-522]
TTTTACTCTCCGTAACTTCTCAGGCGACCAATTAACGGCCGTAGCCTTTCAGGTTCGCCTTCTTCAATGC
AGACTCATACTGACTGGACATCATCAGAGTTTGCACTTGAGCCATAAAGTCCATAATCACGACAACAACG
ATAAGCAGTGAGGTCCCACCGAAGTAGAACGGCACTTTCATTGCATCACGCATGAA
